>Addgene plasmid #132633 | pFastbacHTB HA-human PP2A Cα D88N | addgene full sequence | sequence record 259540 | Addgene NGS Result
CATCACCATCACCATCACGATTACGATATCCCAACGACCGAAAACCTGTATTTTCAGGGCGCCATGGGAT
CCATGTACCCATATGATGTTCCAGATTATGCTGACGAGAAGGTGTTCACCAAGGAGCTGGACCAGTGGAT
CGAGCAGCTGAACGAGTGCAAGCAGCTGTCCGAGTCCCAGGTCAAGAGCCTCTGCGAGAAGGCTAAAGAA
ATCCTGACAAAAGAATCCAACGTGCAAGAGGTTCGATGTCCAGTTACTGTCTGTGGAGATGTGCATGGGC
AATTTCATGATCTCATGGAACTGTTTAGAATTGGTGGCAAATCACCAGATACAAATTACTTGTTTATGGG
AGATTATGTTAACAGAGGATATTATTCAGTTGAAACAGTTACACTGCTTGTAGCTCTTAAGGTTCGTTAC
CGTGAACGCATCACCATTCTTCGAGGGAATCATGAGAGCAGACAGATCACACAAGTTTATGGTTTCTATG
ATGAATGTTTAAGAAAATATGGAAATGCAAATGTTTGGAAATATTTTACAGATCTTTTTGACTATCTTCC
TCTCACTGCCTTGGTGGATGGGCAGATCTTCTGTCTACATGGTGGTCTCTCGCCATCTATAGATACACTG
GATCATATCAGAGCACTTGATCGCCTACAAGAAGTTCCCCATGAGGGTCCAATGTGTGACTTGCTGTGGT
CAGATCCAGATGACCGTGGTGGTTGGGGTATATCTCCTCGAGGAGCTGGTTACACCTTTGGGCAAGATAT
TTCTGAGACATTTAATCATGCCAATGGCCTCACGTTGGTGTCTAGAGCTCACCAGCTAGTGATGGAGGGA
TATAACTGGTGCCATGACCGGAATGTAGTAACGATTTTCAGTGCTCCAAACTATTGTTATCGTTGTGGTA
ACCAAGCTGCAATCATGGAACTTGACGATACTCTAAAATACTCTTTCTTGCAGTTTGACCCAGCACCTCG
TAGAGGCGAGCCACATGTTACTCGTCGTACCCCAGACTACTTCCTGTAAGAATTCAAAGGCCTACGTCGA
CGAGCTCACTAGTCGCGGCCGCTTTCGAATCTAGAGCCTGCAGTCTCGAGGCATGCGGTACCAAGCTTGT
CGAGAAGTACTAGAGGATCATAATCAGCCATACCACATTTGTAGAGGTTTTACTTGCTTTAAAAAACCTC
CCACACCTCCCCCTGAACCTGAAACATAAAATGAATGCAATTGTTGTTGTTAACTTGTTTATTGCAGCTT
ATAATGGTTACAAATAAAGCAATAGCATCACAAATTTCACAAATAAAGCATTTTTTTCACTGCATTCTAG
TTGTGGTTTGTCCAAACTCATCAATGTATCTTATCATGTCTGGATCTGATCACTGATATCGCCTAGGAGA
TCCGAACCAGATAAGTGAAATCTAGTTCCAAACTATTTTGTCATTTTTAATTTTCGTATTAGCTTACGAC
GCTACACCCAGTTCCCATCTATTTTGTCACTCTTCCCTAAATAATCCTTAAAAACTCCATTTCCACCCCT
CCCAGTTCCCAACTATTTTGTCCGCCCACAGCGGGGCATTTTTCTTCCTGTTATGTTTTTAATCAAACAT
CCTGCCAACTCCATGTGACAAACCGTCATCTTCGGCTACTTTTTCTCTGTCACAGAATGAAAATTTTTCT
GTCATCTCTTCGTTATTAATGTTTGTAATTGACTGAATATCAACGCTTATTTGCAGCCTGAATGGCGAAT
GGG
[124 nt withheld, positions 1754-1877]
C
[91 nt withheld, positions 1879-1969]
A
[49 nt withheld, positions 1971-2019]
CCTTTGACGTTGGAGTCCACGTTCTT
[37 nt withheld, positions 2046-2082]
ACCCTATCTCGGTCTATTCTTTTGATTTATAAGGGATTTTGCCGATTTCGGCCTATTGGTTAAAAAATGA
GCTGATTTAACAAAAATTTAACGCGAATTTTAACAAAATATTAACGCTTACAATTTAGGTGGCACTTTTC
GGGGAAATGTGCGCGGAACCCCTATTTGTTTATTTTTCTAAATACATTCAAATATGTATCCGCTCATGAG
ACAATAACCCTGATAAATGCTTCAATAATATTGAAAAAGGAAGAGTATGAGTATTCAACATTTCCGTGTC
GCCCTTATTCCCTTTTTTGCGGCATTTTGCCTTCCTGTTTTTGCTCACCCAGAAACGCTGGTGAAAGTAA
AAGATGCTGAAGATCAGTTGGGTGCACGAGTGGGTTACATCGAACTGGATCTCAACAGCGGTAAGATCCT
TGAGAGTTTTCGCCCCGAAGAACGTTTTCCAATGATGAGCACTTTTAAAGTTCTGCTATGTGGCGCGGTA
TTATCCCGTATTGACGCCGGGCAAGAGCAACTCGGTCGCCGCATACACTATTCTCAGAATGACTTGGTTG
AGTACTCACCAGTCACAGAAAAGCATCTTACGGATGGCATGACAGTAAGAGAATTATGCAGTGCTGCCAT
AACCATGAGTGATAACACTGCGGCCAACTTACTTCTGACAACGATCGGAGGACCGAAGGAGCTAACCGCT
TTTTTGCACAACATGGGGGATCATGTAACTCGCCTTGATCGTTGGGAACCGGAGCTGAATGAAGCCATAC
CAAACGACGAGCGTGACACCACGATGCCTGTAGCAATGGCAACAACGTTGCGCAAACTATTAACTGGCGA
ACTACTTACTCTAGCTTCCCGGCAACAATTAATAGACTGGATGGAGGCGGATAAAGTTGCAGGACCACTT
CTGCGCTCGGCCCTTCCGGCTGGCTGGTTTATTGCTGATAAATCTGGAGCCGGTGAGCGTGGGTCTCGCG
GTATCATTGCAGCACTGGGGCCAGATGGTAAGCCCTCCCGTATCGTAGTTATCTACACGACGGGGAGTCA
GGCAACTATGGATGAACGAAATAGACAGATCGCTGAGATAGGTGCCTCACTGATTAAGCATTGGTAACTG
TCAGACCAAGTTTACTCATATATACTTTAGATTGATTTAAAACTTCATTTTTAATTTAAAAGGATCTAGG
TGAAGATCCTTTTTGATAATCTCATGACCAAAATCCCTTAACGTGAGTTTTCGTTCCACTGAGCGTCAGA
CCCCGTAGAAAAGATCAAAGGATCTTCTTGAGATCCTTTTTTTCTGCGCGTAATCTGCTGCTTGCAAACA
AAAAAACCACCGCTACCAGCGGTGGTTTGTTTGCCGGATCAAGAGCTACCAACTCTTTTTCCGAAGGTAA
CTGGCTTCAGCAGAGCGCAGATACCAAATACTGTTCTTCTAGTGTAGCCGTAGTTAGGCCACCACTTCAA
GAACTCTGTAGCACCGCCTACATACCTCGCTCTGCTAATCCTGTTACCAGTGGCTGCTGCCAGTGGCGAT
AAGTCGTGTCTTACCGGGTTGGACTCAAGACGATAGTTACCGGATAAGGCGCAGCGGTCGGGCTGAACGG
GGGGTTCGTGCACACAGCCCAGCTTGGAGCGAACGACCTACACCGAACTGAGATACCTACAGCGTGAGCT
ATGAGAAAGCGCCACGCTTCCCGAAGGGAGAAAGGCGGACAGGTATCCGGTAAGCGGCAGGGTCGGAACA
GGAGAGCGCACGAGGGAGCTTCCAGGGGGAAACGCCTGGTATCTTTATAGTCCTGTCGGGTTTCGCCACC
TCTGACTTGAGCGTCGATTTTTGTGATGCTCGTCAGGGGGGCGGAGCCTATGGAAAAACGCCAGCAACGC
GGCCTTTTTACGGTTCCTGGCCTTTTGCTGGCCTTTTGCTCACATGTTCTTTCCTGCGTTATCCCCTGAT
TCTGTGGATAACCGTATTACCGCCTTTGAGTGAGCTGATACCGCTCGCCGCAGCCGAACGACCGAGCGCA
GCGAGTCAGTGAGCGAGGAAGCGGAAGAGCGCCTGATGCGGTATTTTCTCCTTACGCATCTGTGCGGTAT
TTCACACCGCATAGACCAGCCGCGTAACCTGGCAAAATCGGTTACGGTTGAGTAATAAATGGATGCCCTG
CGTAAGCGGGTGTGGGCGGACAATAAAGTCTTAAACTGAACAAAATAGATCTAAACTATGACAATAAAGT
CTTAAACTAGACAGAATAGTTGTAAACTGAAATCAGTCCAGTTATGCTGTGAAAAAGCATACTGGACTTT
TGTTATGGCTAAAGCAAACTCTTCATTTTCTGAAGTGCAAATTGCCCGTCGTATTAAAGAGGGGCGTGGC
CAAGGGCATGGTAAAGACTATATTCGCGGCGTTGTGACAATTTACCGAACAACTCCGCGGCCGGGAAGCC
GATCTCGGCTTGAACGAATTGTTAGGTGGCGGTACTTGGGTCGATATCAAAGTGCATCACTTCTTCCCGT
ATGCCCAACTTTGTATAGAGAGCCACTGCGGGATCGTCACCGTAATCTGCTTGCACGTAGATCACATAAG
CACCAAGCGCGTTGGCCTCATGCTTGAGGAGATTGATGAGCGCGGTGGCAATGCCCTGCCTCCGGTGCTC
GCCGGAGACTGCGAGATCATAGATATAGATCTCACTACGCGGCTGCTCAAACTTGGGCAGAACGTAAGCC
GCGAGAGCGCCAACAACCGCTTCTTGGTCGAAGGCAGCAAGCGCGATGAATGTCTTACTACGGAGCAAGT
TCCCGAGGTAATCGGAGTCCGGCTGATGTTGGGAGTAGGTGGCTACGTCTCCGAACTCACGACCGAAAAG
ATCAAGAGCAGCCCGCATGGATTTGACTTGGTCAGGGCCGAGCCTACATGTGCGAATGATGCCCATACTT
GAGCCACCTAACTTTGTTTTAGGGCGACTGCCCTGCTGCGTAACATCGTTGCTGCTGCGTAACATCGTTG
CTGCTCCATAACATCAAACATCGACCCACGGCGTAACGCGCTTGCTGCTTGGATGCCCGAGGCATAGACT
GTACAAAAAAACAGTCATAACAAGCCATGAAAACCGCCACTGCGCCGTTACCACCGCTGCGTTCGGTCAA
GGTTCTGGACCAGTTGCGTGAGCGCATACGCTACTTGCATTACAGTTTACGAACCGAACAGGCTTATGTC
AACTGGGTTCGTGCCTTCATCCGTTTCCACGGTGTGCGTCACCCGGCAACCTTGGGCAGCAGCGAAGTCG
AGGCATTTCTGTCCTGGCTGGCGAACGAGCGCAAGGTTTCGGTCTCCACGCATCGTCAGGCATTGGCGGC
CTTGCTGTTCTTCTACGGCAAGGTGCTGTGCACGGATCTGCCCTGGCTTCAGGAGATCGGAAGACCTCGG
CCGTCGCGGCGCTTGCCGGTGGTGCTGACCCCGGATGAAGTGGTTCGCATCCTCGGTTTTCTGGAAGGCG
AGCATCGTTTGTTCGCCCAGGACTCTAGCTATAGTTCTAGTGGTTGGCTACGTATACTCCGGAATATTAA
TAGATCATGGAGATAATTAAAATGATAACCATCTCGCAAATAAATAAGTATTTTACTGTTTTCGTAACAG
TTTTGTAATAAAAAAACCTATAAATATTCCGGATTATTCATACCGTCCCACCATCGGGCGCGGATCTCGG
TCCGAAACCATGTCGTACTAC
Features (pLannotate 1.2.2; 18 found; start..end, strand, type, name):
     40..60      +  CDS            TEV site: tobacco etch virus (TEV) protease recognition and cleavage site
     76..98      +  CDS            3xHA (fragment): three tandem HA epitope tags
    103..1026    +  CDS            PPP2CA: PP2AA_BOVIN - Experimental evidence at protein level: Swiss-Prot protein existence level 1. PP2A is the major phosphatase for microtubule-associated proteins (MAPs). PP2A can modulate the activity of phosphorylase B kinase casein kinase 2, mitogen-stimulated S6 kinase, and MAP-2 kinase. Cooperates with SGO2 to protect centromeric cohesin from separase- mediated cleavage in oocytes specifically during meiosis I. Activates RAF1 by dephosphorylating it at 'Ser-259' (By similarity). Mediates dephosphorylation of WEE1, preventing its ubiquitin-mediated proteolysis, increasing WEE1 protein levels, a
   1136..1219    +  CDS            large T antigen (fragment): large T antigen from SV40 (simian virus 40)
   1242..1376    +  polyA_signal   SV40 poly(A) signal: SV40 polyadenylation signal
   1405..1570    -  mobile_element Tn7L: mini-Tn7 element (left end of the Tn7 transposon) Tn7
   1733..1749    +  CDS            lacZα (fragment): LacZα fragment of β-galactosidase; lacZ fragment
   1754..2208    +  rep_origin     f1 ori (sequence partly withheld): f1 bacteriophage origin of replication; arrow indicates direction of (+) strand synthesis
   2234..2338    +  promoter       AmpR promoter: bla
   2339..3199    +  CDS            AmpR: β-lactamase; bla; confers resistance to ampicillin, carbenicillin, and related antibiotics
   3370..3958    +  rep_origin     ori: high-copy-number ColE1/pMB1/pBR322/pUC origin of replication
   4144..4195    -  misc_feature   bom (fragment): basis of mobility region from pBR322
   4263..4487    -  mobile_element Tn7R: mini-Tn7 element (right end of the Tn7 transposon) Tn7
   4554..5087    -  CDS            GmR: gentamycin acetyltransferase; aacC1; confers resistance to gentamycin
   5276..5304    -  promoter       Pc promoter: intI1 (promoter lies within the coding sequence); class 1 integron promoter
   5282..5629    -  CDS            YPR2_ECOLX (fragment): Protein predicted: Swiss-Prot protein existence level 4. From Escherichia coli.
   5656..5747    +  promoter       polyhedrin promoter: polh from Autographa californica; promoter for the baculovirus polyhedrin gene
   5812..18      +  CDS            8xHis (fragment) (across the origin): 8xHis affinity tag
