[The description below was written by a language model from this plasmid's Addgene catalogue record and pLannotate feature annotations shown in this document.]
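Description:
pFastbacHTB HA-human PP2A Cα D88N is a baculovirus donor (transfer) plasmid built on the pFastBac HT B backbone for producing a tagged, mutant form of the human protein phosphatase 2A catalytic subunit α in insect cells; the stated purpose is expression in Hi5 cells. In bacteria it is maintained through a high-copy ColE1/pUC-type origin and selected with ampicillin via the β-lactamase gene. An f1 origin is also present.

The expression cassette is driven by the polyhedrin promoter of Autographa californica nucleopolyhedrovirus, a very strong late viral promoter. Downstream, the annotated reading frame begins with a polyhistidine affinity tag (spanning the sequence origin), followed by a TEV protease cleavage site, a short HA epitope segment (annotated only as a fragment of a 3xHA element, consistent with the single HA named in the title), and then the PPP2CA coding sequence, which ends ahead of an SV40 polyadenylation signal. This arrangement should allow metal-affinity purification, removal of the His tag by TEV cleavage, and HA-based detection. The D88N substitution is named in the record but not annotated in the feature table, and its functional consequence is not stated.

The cassette, together with a gentamicin resistance gene expressed from the Pc integron promoter, lies between the Tn7L and Tn7R mini-Tn7 ends. In Bac-to-Bac-type systems, these ends direct site-specific transposition of the cassette into a bacmid in a helper E. coli strain, yielding recombinant baculovirus DNA that is used to generate virus for infecting insect cells. The associated publication concerns the crystal structure of a PP2A heterotrimeric holoenzyme, suggesting use in recombinant protein production for structural and biochemical work.
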