Addgene plasmid #132633: pFastbacHTB HA-human PP2A Cα D88N
Purpose: expresses HA-human PP2A Cα D88N in Hi5 insect cell
Depositing lab: Wenqing Xu. Publication: Crystal structure of a protein phosphatase 2A heterotrimeric holoenzyme. Cho US, Xu W. Nature. 2007 Jan 4;445(7123):53-7. doi: 10.1038/nature05351. Epub 2006 Nov 1. PubMed 17086192.
Backbone
  Vector backbone: pFastbacHTB
  Vector type: Insect Expression
Growth in bacteria
  Bacterial resistance: Ampicillin, 100 μg/mL
  Growth temperature: 37°C
  Growth strain: DH5alpha
  Copy number: Unknown
Gene/Insert
  Gene/Insert name: PP2A Cα D88N
  Species: H. sapiens (human)
Terms and licenses: Academic/Nonprofit Terms; Industry Terms: Not Available to Industry
How to cite: pFastbacHTB HA-human PP2A Cα D88N was a gift from Wenqing Xu (Addgene plasmid # 132633 ; http://n2t.net/addgene:132633 ; RRID:Addgene_132633)
